Addgene plasmid #192945: pAAV-OTp-GCaMP6s
Purpose: To drive GCaMP6s under the control of mouse oxytocin promoter
Depositing lab: Kazunari Miyamichi. Depositing organization: RIKEN Center for Biosystems Dynamics Research, Kobe. Publication: Dynamic modulation of pulsatile activities of oxytocin neurons in lactating wild-type mice. Yaguchi K, Hagihara M, Konno A, Hirai H, Yukinaga H, Miyamichi K. PLoS One. 2023 May 10;18(5):e0285589. doi: 10.1371/journal.pone.0285589. eCollection 2023. PubMed 37163565.
Backbone
  Vector backbone: pAAV
  Backbone manufacturer: n/a
  Backbone size w/o insert (bp): 2900
  Total vector size (bp): 7991
  Modifications to backbone: n/a
  Vector type: AAV
Growth in bacteria
  Bacterial resistance: Ampicillin, 100 μg/mL
  Growth temperature: 37°C
  Growth strain: NEB Stable
  Growth instructions: n/a
  Copy number: High Copy
Gene/Insert
  Gene/Insert name: GCaMP6s
  Species: R. norvegicus (rat), G. gallus (chicken); Jellyfish
  Insert size (bp): 1353
  Cloning method: Ligation Independent Cloning
  Sequencing primers: 5′ CACCATCGCCGAATTCatgggttctcatcatcatca; 3′ ggccgcatatAAGCTTtcacttcgctgtcatcattt
Terms and licenses: Academic/Nonprofit Terms; Industry Terms: Not Available to Industry
Depositor comments: Please visit https://www.biorxiv.org/content/10.1101/2022.10.17.512455v2 for bioRxiv preprint.
How to cite: pAAV-OTp-GCaMP6s was a gift from Kazunari Miyamichi (Addgene plasmid # 192945 ; http://n2t.net/addgene:192945 ; RRID:Addgene_192945)
