[The description below was written by a language model from this plasmid's Addgene catalogue record and pLannotate feature annotations shown in this document.]
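Description:
pAAV-OTp-GCaMP6s is an adeno-associated virus transfer plasmid built on a pAAV backbone and designed to express the calcium indicator GCaMP6s under control of the mouse oxytocin promoter. In bacteria it is maintained as a high-copy plasmid through a ColE1/pUC-type origin and selected with ampicillin via the β-lactamase gene and its own promoter. An f1 phage origin is also present. Short remnants of pBR322 bom and rop sequences are backbone leftovers with no evident functional role.

The payload lies between AAV2 inverted terminal repeats, which are the cis elements needed for replication and packaging of the cassette into recombinant AAV particles. The annotation finds one complete ITR downstream of the cassette and only short ITR fragments at the upstream end, which may reflect how poorly these hairpin repeats sequence or a partial deletion. The GCaMP6s coding sequence (1,353 bp) is a fusion of circularly permuted GFP with calmodulin and the M13 peptide, which explains the mixed rat, chicken and jellyfish origins listed. It is followed by an SV40 polyadenylation signal. The roughly 2.6 kb unannotated stretch between the upstream ITR fragments and GCaMP6s presumably holds the oxytocin promoter named in the catalogue entry, though the feature table does not label it. No WPRE or other post-transcriptional element is annotated. The sequenced record is 7,082 nt, whereas the catalogue lists a total size of 7,991 bp, and this discrepancy is not explained.

The design is suited to targeting GCaMP6s to oxytocin neurons without Cre driver lines, and the associated study examined pulsatile oxytocin neuron activity in lactating wild-type mice.
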