Features (pLannotate 1.2.2; 13 found; start..end, strand, type, name):
     45..72      +  repeat_region  AAV2 ITR (fragment): inverted terminal repeat of adeno-associated virus serotype 2 inverted
    101..128     +  repeat_region  AAV2 ITR (fragment): inverted terminal repeat of adeno-associated virus serotype 2 inverted
   2778..4130    +  CDS            GCaMP6s: improved fluorescent protein-based calcium sensor (Chen et al., 2013)
   4157..4278    -  polyA_signal   SV40 poly(A) signal: SV40 polyadenylation signal
   4301..4369    -  CDS            large T antigen (fragment): large T antigen from SV40 (simian virus 40)
   4378..4518    +  repeat_region  AAV2 ITR: inverted terminal repeat of adeno-associated virus serotype 2 inverted
   4523..4574    -  misc_feature   bom (fragment): basis of mobility region from pBR322
   4593..5048    +  rep_origin     f1 ori (sequence partly withheld): f1 bacteriophage origin of replication; arrow indicates direction of (+) strand synthesis
   5049..5098    -  misc_feature   bom (fragment): basis of mobility region from pBR322
   5200..5235    -  CDS            rop (fragment): Rop protein, which maintains plasmids at low copy number; rop
   5330..5434    +  promoter       AmpR promoter: bla
   5435..6295    +  CDS            AmpR: β-lactamase; bla; confers resistance to ampicillin, carbenicillin, and related antibiotics
   6466..7054    +  rep_origin     ori: high-copy-number ColE1/pMB1/pBR322/pUC origin of replication
>Addgene plasmid #192945 | pAAV-OTp-GCaMP6s | addgene full sequence | sequence record 379895 | Addgene NGS Result
TCCTGGCCTTTTGCTGGCCTTTTGCTCACATGTCCTGCAGGCAGCTGCGCGCTCGCTCGCTCACTGAGGC
CGCCCGGGCGTCGGGCGACCTTTGGTCGCCCGGCCTCAGTGAGCGAGCGAGCGCGCAGAGAGGGAGTGGC
CAACTCCATCACTAGGGGTTCCTGCGGCCGCACGCGTAGATGAGCTGGTGAGCATGTGAAGACATGCTGG
CCTAACAGGCGCGTTCTGCACATATTTTATGACATGCTAATTTATGTGCATGGATTACCTTAGGTGAGAT
CACTATGCCCTCAGAACATGCAGGCTGTCTCTCTGGGGCCACTTTGGGGGTCAAACTCTTGGCCTTCTAT
GCCCAGAATGCCAATAGGCAATTGTGGGTGAGAAATGAACTGATTTGTAGTACGGTTCCAATCAACCTCA
CCACCCACTTAGCGTTGATAACTCACACCAGTGACTCAGGAGAGCTGGGGAACAGGGCTTGCCCTGCTGG
CCCCAGCCCCTTGAGGAGAAGGTTGAGCATAAGGACAGAGCCTAGGGGCTTTTCAATTCTCTCCAGGGGC
AGAGACTGCATGTGGTGAGCTGGTCTCTGGGACACTGGCTGTTACTTCTTCCTGGATGTTGCAGGACACT
TTCTAAGAGAGCCTGAGATGAAGTTTAGAACATGGGACTGGGACCCACCCCTGTGGAAGAGAAGGGGTAC
GGGAGCAGAGCCAGTATGCAGATCTCAGCTAACCTAAAGCCCAAAGCTGAAGTGCAGTCAGGGGTACCCA
GCCTTTGTACCAAAATGGACCAACTGCTATATGTAGATAGCTGGGAAGGCCAGCTAGCTTTCTGCAGCTA
AGACCACACTCCGGCAGCTGAGGACAAGTGTTTTCTTAAACAGGAGCCTAGGTACCTGGCATGGTGGTAC
ACCCAGCACGTGGCAGGCAGGTGGATCACTGTGAGTTCAAGCCCAGCCTGGTCTACACAGACAGCTCCAG
GCCAACCAAGAGCCTATCTCAAAAAAAAAAAAAAAAAAAAAACAAACGGAAGTCTAGACAATGCTTCTCT
TTTCCTTTTTAAAATTGTTTTAGATCTATTTATTTTATTTTACGTGTCTGAATGATCTGCCTGCATGTGA
GTAATGCACTATTCGTGTGCCGGCTGCTAGGTCAGAATAAGTCCCTGGCTCCACTGGAATTGTTGTAAGT
GGTTGTGAGCCACCCTGTGGGTGCTGGGAATCAAACCTGGGTCTTCTGCAAGAGTAACTCTCAGCCCCAA
GATAGCAAGATATTTAACATGAGGCCCAGTGGATGATCTTCAGGTCATTGAGGGCAAGCCCTTGAAGTGA
GTAGTGAGACCTTCATCTCCTCTGGAGAGGTTTTTGATTTCTCAGCCATAAAATGAAGGGGTTGAGTCTT
CCGTGTCTTCCTGCTATGCTTTGTCTGTCTGTCTTTCTTTTGTTTTGGTTGATTTTGGTTTTAGTTTGAA
GCCCTGGCTGTCCTGGAACTAACAGAAATTCTCCTGCCTCTGTCTCCTGAGTTCTGGGATTAAAGGTGTG
CACCCCCAGCACCCTCTCTTGATATGTATTTCATTTTAAGGGGCTGGAGAGATGATTAGCCTGCACACTG
CTCTTTCAGAGAACCAAATTTTGTCCTGGGCACCCACATAGGCCTACCCATGATCCCCTTTAATGACAGC
TCCTGGGGATCCAGCACCCTCTTCTGGTCGCCAAGGAAACCTGCGTGCACAAATGTACACACACAAAATT
AAAATTGAAATGCAAAAACTGTTCCCAAAATGTACTGCTACCATCATGCGGGGGACTTGCCCCACCCAAC
GTCGCTCACACACTAGGCAAGTACTCTGCTACTGGGCTGCATGTAACACCCTTCCCATGCAGACCTATGC
AGACCTGCAGCCCAAACCTGAAATGTACCCAGAGCTGCCCAATTGATTGCACCAAAATGGGCCAACCATT
ATATGTGGCCACCTGAGAAGGGTATGACCTTGGCACAAATGGCTTGCTGTAGCTGAGGCCACCTGTTGGC
CACACTCCAGCAGCTGATGGCCACTGTTTTCTCAAACAGGAGTCTAGGCACCTAGTGTGGTAGTGGATAA
CTAAACTCAGCATTTGGGAGACAGAAGCAGATGGAGCGCTGTGAGTTCAAGGCCAGCCTGGTCTACACAG
CAGGTTCTAATACAGAGTTTTAAATACTAGTGTAATTTTCCTTTTGCTGTAATTTTTCTTTCTTTTTATT
TTAATTTGGTCTGTTAACTGTGTTTTGGTTTTGATCTCTACTGAGACTTTGTTTTACGGGCTAGTTAGAA
GAGCTGAGGTGCATTCAGAGATTGAACAAGACGCCATCTTTTTCCCCATCTAAGTTTCAGGTCCATGTAA
GGGCTCCCTCACTCACTTGCCCTATCCTGCCTTATTCTGAGATATTGGATATCTGTGAAAAACAGCTCCT
GGCTAGGGCGCACCTCCAACCCCTCCCAAGTCTCTCTAGCCTCTTGTAGCCTAGGCCACCCCTTCCAGGC
TGCTTCTCTTTTGAGTTCCAGGTCATTAGCAGAGACGATGACCTTGACCCTAGCCCAGACCCTGCAAATG
AAGGGCCTGCCTCTAAACAGCGTGGAACAATTTGACCCAAGAGACCTTCTGTGACCAGTCATGCTGTCAC
CCTCTTTAGACAGTGCTCCACCATGGCAGTGCCCAGACATAAAAAGGTCGGTCTGGGCCGGAGAAACCAT
CACCTACAGCGGATCTCAGACTGAGCACCATCGCCGAATTCGCCACCATGGGTTCTCATCATCATCATCA
TCATGGTATGGCTAGCATGACTGGTGGACAGCAAATGGGTCGGGATCTGTACGACGATGACGATAAGGAT
CTCGCCACCATGGTCGACTCATCACGTCGTAAGTGGAATAAGACAGGTCACGCAGTCAGAGCTATAGGTC
GGCTGAGCTCACTCGAGAACGTCTATATCAAGGCCGACAAGCAGAAGAACGGCATCAAGGCGAACTTCCA
CATCCGCCACAACATCGAGGACGGCGGCGTGCAGCTCGCCTACCACTACCAGCAGAACACCCCCATCGGC
GACGGCCCCGTGCTGCTGCCCGACAACCACTACCTGAGCGTGCAGTCCAAACTTTCGAAAGACCCCAACG
AGAAGCGCGATCACATGGTCCTGCTGGAGTTCGTGACCGCCGCCGGGATCACTCTCGGCATGGACGAGCT
GTACAAGGGCGGTACCGGAGGGAGCATGGTGAGCAAGGGCGAGGAGCTGTTCACCGGGGTGGTGCCCATC
CTGGTCGAGCTGGACGGCGACGTAAACGGCCACAAGTTCAGCGTGTCCGGCGAGGGTGAGGGCGATGCCA
CCTACGGCAAGCTGACCCTGAAGTTCATCTGCACCACCGGCAAGCTGCCCGTGCCCTGGCCCACCCTCGT
GACCACCCTGACCTACGGCGTGCAGTGCTTCAGCCGCTACCCCGACCACATGAAGCAGCACGACTTCTTC
AAGTCCGCCATGCCCGAAGGCTACATCCAGGAGCGCACCATCTTCTTCAAGGACGACGGCAACTACAAGA
CCCGCGCCGAGGTGAAGTTCGAGGGCGACACCCTGGTGAACCGCATCGAGCTGAAGGGCATCGACTTCAA
GGAGGACGGCAACATCCTGGGGCACAAGCTGGAGTACAACCTGCCGGACCAACTGACTGAAGAGCAGATC
GCAGAATTTAAAGAGGCTTTCTCCCTATTTGACAAGGACGGGGATGGGACAATAACAACCAAGGAGCTGG
GGACGGTGATGCGGTCTCTGGGGCAGAACCCCACAGAAGCAGAGCTGCAGGACATGATCAATGAAGTAGA
TGCCGACGGTGACGGCACAATCGACTTCCCTGAGTTCCTGACAATGATGGCAAGAAAAATGAAATACAGG
GACACGGAAGAAGAAATTAGAGAAGCGTTCGGTGTGTTTGATAAGGATGGCAATGGCTACATCAGTGCAG
CAGAGCTTCGCCACGTGATGACAAACCTTGGAGAGAAGTTAACAGATGAAGAGGTTGATGAAATGATCAG
GGAAGCAGACATCGATGGGGATGGTCAGGTAAACTACGAAGAGTTTGTACAAATGATGACAGCGAAGTGA
GTCGACGCCGCTTCGAGCAGACATGATAAGATACATTGATGAGTTTGGACAAACCACAACTAGAATGCAG
TGAAAAAAATGCTTTATTTGTGAAATTTGTGATGCTATTGCTTTATTTGTAACCATTATAAGCTGCAATA
AACAAGTTAACAACAACAATTGCATTCATTTTATGTTTCAGGTTCAGGGGGAGATGTGGGAGGTTTTTTA
AAGCAAGTAAAACCTCTACAAATGTGGTAGCGGCCGCAGGAACCCCTAGTGATGGAGTTGGCCACTCCCT
CTCTGCGCGCTCGCTCGCTCACTGAGGCCGGGCGACCAAAGGTCGCCCGACGCCCGGGCTTTGCCCGGGC
GGCCTCAGTGAGCGAGCGAGCGCGCAGCTGCCTGCAGGGGCGCCTGATGCGGTATTTTCTCCTTACGCAT
CTGTGCGGTATTTCACACCGCATA
[95 nt withheld, positions 4575-4669]
T
[46 nt withheld, positions 4671-4716]
C
[141 nt withheld, positions 4718-4858]
CCTTTGACGTTGGAGTCCACGTTCTTT
[37 nt withheld, positions 4886-4922]
ACTCTATCTCGGGCTATTCTTTTGATTTATAAGGGATTTTGCCGATTTCGGTCTATTGGTTAAAAAATGA
GCTGATTTAACAAAAATTTAACGCGAATTTTAACAAAATATTAACGTTTACAATTTTATGGTGCACTCTC
AGTACAATCTGCTCTGATGCCGCATAGTTAAGCCAGCCCCGACACCCGCCAACACCCGCTGACGCGCCCT
GACGGGCTTGTCTGCTCCCGGCATCCGCTTACAGACAAGCTGTGACCGTCTCCGGGAGCTGCATGTGTCA
GAGGTTTTCACCGTCATCACCGAAACGCGCGAGACGAAAGGGCCTCGTGATACGCCTATTTTTATAGGTT
AATGTCATGATAATAATGGTTTCTTAGACGTCAGGTGGCACTTTTCGGGGAAATGTGCGCGGAACCCCTA
TTTGTTTATTTTTCTAAATACATTCAAATATGTATCCGCTCATGAGACAATAACCCTGATAAATGCTTCA
ATAATATTGAAAAAGGAAGAGTATGAGTATTCAACATTTCCGTGTCGCCCTTATTCCCTTTTTTGCGGCA
TTTTGCCTTCCTGTTTTTGCTCACCCAGAAACGCTGGTGAAAGTAAAAGATGCTGAAGATCAGTTGGGTG
CACGAGTGGGTTACATCGAACTGGATCTCAACAGCGGTAAGATCCTTGAGAGTTTTCGCCCCGAAGAACG
TTTTCCAATGATGAGCACTTTTAAAGTTCTGCTATGTGGCGCGGTATTATCCCGTATTGACGCCGGGCAA
GAGCAACTCGGTCGCCGCATACACTATTCTCAGAATGACTTGGTTGAGTACTCACCAGTCACAGAAAAGC
ATCTTACGGATGGCATGACAGTAAGAGAATTATGCAGTGCTGCCATAACCATGAGTGATAACACTGCGGC
CAACTTACTTCTGACAACGATCGGAGGACCGAAGGAGCTAACCGCTTTTTTGCACAACATGGGGGATCAT
GTAACTCGCCTTGATCGTTGGGAACCGGAGCTGAATGAAGCCATACCAAACGACGAGCGTGACACCACGA
TGCCTGTAGCAATGGCAACAACGTTGCGCAAACTATTAACTGGCGAACTACTTACTCTAGCTTCCCGGCA
ACAATTAATAGACTGGATGGAGGCGGATAAAGTTGCAGGACCACTTCTGCGCTCGGCCCTTCCGGCTGGC
TGGTTTATTGCTGATAAATCTGGAGCCGGTGAGCGTGGGTCTCGCGGTATCATTGCAGCACTGGGGCCAG
ATGGTAAGCCCTCCCGTATCGTAGTTATCTACACGACGGGGAGTCAGGCAACTATGGATGAACGAAATAG
ACAGATCGCTGAGATAGGTGCCTCACTGATTAAGCATTGGTAACTGTCAGACCAAGTTTACTCATATATA
CTTTAGATTGATTTAAAACTTCATTTTTAATTTAAAAGGATCTAGGTGAAGATCCTTTTTGATAATCTCA
TGACCAAAATCCCTTAACGTGAGTTTTCGTTCCACTGAGCGTCAGACCCCGTAGAAAAGATCAAAGGATC
TTCTTGAGATCCTTTTTTTCTGCGCGTAATCTGCTGCTTGCAAACAAAAAAACCACCGCTACCAGCGGTG
GTTTGTTTGCCGGATCAAGAGCTACCAACTCTTTTTCCGAAGGTAACTGGCTTCAGCAGAGCGCAGATAC
CAAATACTGTTCTTCTAGTGTAGCCGTAGTTAGGCCACCACTTCAAGAACTCTGTAGCACCGCCTACATA
CCTCGCTCTGCTAATCCTGTTACCAGTGGCTGCTGCCAGTGGCGATAAGTCGTGTCTTACCGGGTTGGAC
TCAAGACGATAGTTACCGGATAAGGCGCAGCGGTCGGGCTGAACGGGGGGTTCGTGCACACAGCCCAGCT
TGGAGCGAACGACCTACACCGAACTGAGATACCTACAGCGTGAGCTATGAGAAAGCGCCACGCTTCCCGA
AGGGAGAAAGGCGGACAGGTATCCGGTAAGCGGCAGGGTCGGAACAGGAGAGCGCACGAGGGAGCTTCCA
GGGGGAAACGCCTGGTATCTTTATAGTCCTGTCGGGTTTCGCCACCTCTGACTTGAGCGTCGATTTTTGT
GATGCTCGTCAGGGGGGCGGAGCCTATGGAAAAACGCCAGCAACGCGGCCTTTTTACGGT
